>Addgene plasmid #23236 | GFP-mRhoD | addgene partial sequence | sequence record 29095 | 23236 with EGFP-C
TGGACGAGCTGTACAAGTCCGGACTCAGATCTCGAGCTCAAGCTTCGAATTCGAGCTCCGTCGACAAGCT
GATGAACGCGTCCCAGGTTGCGGGAGAAGAGGCGCCGCAGAGCGGGCACTCGGTCAAGGTGGTCCTGGTG
GGCGACGGGGGCTGCGGGAAGACGTCACTGATGATGGTCTTCGCCAAAGGGGCCTTCCCAGAGAGCTACA
GTCCCACAGTGTTTGAGCGCTATAATGCCACTCTGCAGATGAAGGGTAAACCTGTGCACCTCCAAATCTG
GGACACAGCCGGGCAAGATGACTATGACCGCCTCCGGCCCTTGTTCTATCCTGATGCCAATGTCTTGCTC
CTCTGCTTCGATGTGACCAATCCAAACAGCTTTGACAACGTCTCCAACCGGTGGTACCCAGAGGTGACAC
ATTTCTGCAAGGGAGTGCCCATCATTGTTGTGGGCTGCAAGATAGACCTGCGTAAGGACAAGGTGCTGGT
GAACAACCTGCGGAAGAAAAGACTGGAGCCCGTGACCTACCACAGGGGCCACGATATGGCAAGGTCTGTG
GGAGCGGTGGCCTATCTTGAGTGTTCAGCTCGGCTCCATGACAACGTGGAAGCAGTCTTCCAGGAAGCAG
CAGAAGTGGCTCTCAGCAGTCGCAGACATAAC
