[The description below was written by a language model from this plasmid's Addgene catalogue record.]
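Description:
GFP-mRhoD is a mammalian expression plasmid built on a pEGFP backbone of about 4.7 kb, carrying the mouse RhoD coding sequence (Rhod, roughly 633 bp) fused in frame to EGFP. The EGFP tag is supplied by the backbone and sits at the N terminus of the fusion, so the C terminus of RhoD remains free. This orientation matters for a Rho family small GTPase, because the C-terminal CAAX motif directs the lipid modification and subsequent processing steps that govern membrane association. The plasmid is propagated in E. coli under kanamycin selection, and a neomycin resistance marker allows G418 selection of stably transfected mammalian cells. The copy number is listed as unknown, and the record does not name the origin of replication or the promoter driving the fusion. The listed sequencing primers, which read out of the EGFP C terminus and back from an SV40 polyadenylation signal, indicate that the insert lies between these two elements. The insert was introduced by restriction enzyme cloning, but the sites used are not recorded.

The construct is suited to visualising the subcellular distribution of RhoD in live or fixed mammalian cells by fluorescence microscopy, and to detecting the fusion protein through its EGFP moiety. The associated publication concerns the modification of Rho family GTPases and their dependence on CAAX-signalled posttranslational processing. This suggests the plasmid was used to examine how such modifications affect RhoD localisation and function. No feature table was supplied, so the details of individual elements beyond the catalogue fields cannot be confirmed here.
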