Addgene plasmid #23236: GFP-mRhoD
Depositing lab: Channing Der. Depositing organization: University of North Carolina at Chapel Hill. Publication: Rho Family GTPase modification and dependence on CAAX motif-signaled posttranslational modification. Roberts PJ, Mitin N, Keller PJ, Chenette EJ, Madigan JP, Currin RO, Cox AD, Wilson O, Kirschmeier P, Der CJ. J Biol Chem. 2008 Sep 12. 283(37):25150-63. 10.1074/jbc.M800882200 PubMed 18614539.
Backbone
  Vector backbone: pEGFP
  Backbone size w/o insert (bp): 4700
  Vector type: Mammalian Expression
  Selectable markers: Neomycin (select with G418)
Growth in bacteria
  Bacterial resistance: Kanamycin, 50 μg/mL
  Growth temperature: 37°C
  Growth strain: DH5alpha
  Copy number: Unknown
Gene/Insert
  Gene/Insert name: RhoD
  Species: M. musculus (mouse)
  Insert size (bp): 633
  Entrez Gene: Rhod (a.k.a. AI326383, Arhd, Rho, RhoHP1, RhoM)
  Tag / fusion protein: EGFP (N terminal on backbone)
  Cloning method: Restriction Enzyme; 5′ cloning site NA (unknown if destroyed); 3′ cloning site NA (unknown if destroyed)
  Sequencing primers: 5′ EGFP-C; 3′ SV40pA-R
Terms and licenses: Academic/Nonprofit Terms; Industry Terms: Not Available to Industry
How to cite: GFP-mRhoD was a gift from Channing Der (Addgene plasmid # 23236 ; http://n2t.net/addgene:23236 ; RRID:Addgene_23236)
